>Addgene plasmid #222722 | pNP555 | addgene full sequence | sequence record 440101 | Addgene NGS Result
GTGACCAAACAGGAAAAAACCGCCCTTAACATGGCCCGCTTTATCAGAAGCCAGACATTAACGCTTCTGG
AGAAACTCAACGAGCTGGACGCGGATGAACAGGCAGACATCTGTGAATCGCTTCACGACCACGCTGATGA
GCTTTACCGCAGCTGCCTCGCGCGTTTCGGTGATGACGGTGAAAACCTCTGACACATGCAGCTCCCGGAG
ACGGTCACAGCTTGTCTGTAAGCGGATGCCGGGAGCAGACAAGCCCGTCAGGGCGCGTCAGCGGGTGTTG
GCGGGTGTCGGGGCGCAGCCATGACCCAGTCACGTAGCGATAGCGGAGTGTATACTGGCTTAACTATGCG
GCATCAGAGCAGATTGTACTGAGAGTGCACCATTGCGGTGTGAAATACCGCACAGATGCGTAAGGAGAAA
ATACCGCATCAGGCGCTCTTCCGCTTCCTCGCTCACTGACTCGCTGCGCTCGGTCGTTCGGCTGCGGCGA
GCGGTATCAGCTCACTCAAAGGCGGTAATACGGTTATCCACAGAATCAGGGGATAACGCAGGAAAGAACA
TGTGAGCAAAAGGCCAGCAAAAGGCCAGGAACCGTAAAAAGGCCGCGTTGCTGGCGTTTTTCCATAGGCT
CCGCCCCCCTGACGAGCATCACAAAAATCGACGCTCAAGTCAGAGGTGGCGAAACCCGACAGGACTATAA
AGATACCAGGCGTTTCCCCCTGGAAGCTCCCTCGTGCGCTCTCCTGTTCCGACCCTGCCGCTTACCGGAT
ACCTGTCCGCCTTTCTCCCTTCGGGAAGCGTGGCGCTTTCTCATAGCTCACGCTGTAGGTATCTCAGTTC
GGTGTAGGTCGTTCGCTCCAAGCTGGGCTGTGTGCACGAACCCCCCGTTCAGCCCGACCGCTGCGCCTTA
TCCGGTAACTATCGTCTTGAGTCCAACCCGGTAAGACACGACTTATCGCCACTGGCAGCAGCCACTGGTA
ACAGGATTAGCAGAGCGAGGTATGTAGGCGGTGCTACAGAGTTCTTGAAGTGGTGGCCTAACTACGGCTA
CACTAGAAGGACAGTATTTGGTATCTGCGCTCTGCTGAAGCCAGTTACCTTCGGAAAAAGAGTTGGTAGC
TCTTGATCCGGCAAACAAACCACCGCTGGTAGCGGTGGTTTTTTTGTTTGCAAGCAGCAGATTACGCGCA
GAAAAAAAGGATCTCAAGAAGATCCTTTGATCTTTTCTACGGGGTCTGACGCTCAGTGGAACGAAAACTC
ACGTTAAGGGATTTTGGTCATGAACAATAAAACTGTCTGCTTACATAAACAGTAATACAAGGGGTGTTAT
GAGCCATATTCAACGGGAAACGTCTTGCTCTAGGCCGCGATTAAATTCCAACATGGATGCTGATTTATAT
GGGTATAAATGGGCTCGCGATAATGTCGGGCAATCAGGTGCGACAATCTATCGATTGTATGGGAAGCCCG
ATGCGCCAGAGTTGTTTCTGAAACATGGCAAAGGTAGCGTTGCCAATGATGTTACAGATGAGATGGTCAG
ACTAAACTGGCTGACGGAATTTATGCCTCTTCCGACCATCAAGCATTTTATCCGTACTCCTGATGATGCA
TGGTTACTCACCACTGCGATCCCCGGGAAAACAGCATTCCAGGTATTAGAAGAATATCCTGATTCAGGTG
AAAATATTGTTGATGCGCTGGCAGTGTTCCTGCGCCGGTTGCATTCGATTCCTGTTTGTAATTGTCCTTT
TAACAGCGATCGCGTATTTCGTCTCGCTCAGGCGCAATCACGAATGAATAACGGTTTGGTTGATGCGAGT
GATTTTGATGACGAGCGTAATGGCTGGCCTGTTGAACAAGTCTGGAAAGAAATGCATAAACTTTTGCCAT
TCTCACCGGATTCAGTCGTCACTCATGGTGATTTCTCACTTGATAACCTTATTTTTGACGAGGGGAAATT
AATAGGTTGTATTGATGTTGGACGAGTCGGAATCGCAGACCGATACCAGGATCTTGCCATCCTATGGAAC
TGCCTCGGTGAGTTTTCTCCTTCATTACAGAAACGGCTTTTTCAAAAATATGGTATTGATAATCCTGATA
TGAATAAATTGCAGTTTCATTTGATGCTCGATGAGTTTTTCTAAGAATTAATTCATGAGCGGATACATAT
TTGAATGTATTTAGAAAAATAAACAAATAGGGGTTCCGCGCACATTTCCCCGAAAAGTGCCACCTAAATT
GTAAGCGTTAATATTTTGTTAAAATTCGCGTTAAATTTTTGTTAAATCAGCTCATTTTTTAACCAATAGG
CCGAAATCGGCAAAATCCCTTATAAATCAAAAGAATAGACCGAGATAGGGT
[37 nt withheld, positions 2362-2398]
AAAGAACGTGGACTCCAACGTCAAAGG
[49 nt withheld, positions 2426-2474]
T
[91 nt withheld, positions 2476-2566]
G
[124 nt withheld, positions 2568-2691]
CCCATTCGCCAATCCGGATATAGTTCCTCCTTTTGGTGGTGCTCGAGTCTATATAAACGCAGAAAGGCCC
ACCCGAAGGTGAGCCAGTGTGACTCTAGTAGAGAGCGTTCACCGACAAACAACAGATAAAACGAAAGGCC
CAGTCTTTCGACTGAGCCTTTCGTTTTATTTGATGCCTGGAGATCCTTATCATTTGTACAGTTCATCCAT
ACCATGCGTGATGCCCGCTGCGGTTACGAACTCCAGCAGAACCATATGATCGCGTTTCTCGTTCGGATCT
TTAGACAGAACGCTTTGCGTGCTCAGATAGTGATTGTCTGGCAGCAGAACAGGACCATCACCGATTGGAG
TGTTTTGCTGGTAGTGATCAGCCAGCTGCACGCTGCCATCCTCCACGTTGTGGCGAATTTTAAAATTCGC
TTTAATGCCATTTTTTTGTTTATCGGCGGTGATGTAAACATTGTGGCTGTTAAAATTGTATTCCAGCTTA
TGGCCCAGGATATTGCCGTCTTCTTTAAAGTCAATGCCTTTCAGCTCAATGCGGTTTACCAGGGTATCGC
CTTCAAATTTCACTTCCGCACGCGTTTTGTACGTGCCGTCATCCTTAAAGGAAATCGTGCGTTCCTGCAC
ATAGCCTTCCGGCATGGCGGACTTGAAGAAGTCATGCTGCTTCATATGGTCCGGATAACGAGCAAAGCAC
TGAACACCATAAGTCAGCGTCGTTACCAGAGTCGGCCAAGGAACCGGCAGTTTACCAGTAGTACAGATGA
ACTTCAGCGTCAGTTTACCATTAGTTGCGTCACCTTCACCCTCGCCACGCACGGAAAACTTATGACCGTT
GACATCACCATCCAGTTCCACCAGAATAGGGACGACACCAGTGAACAGCTCTTCGCCTTTACGCATAGAT
CATTTCTCCTCTTTCAGATCCGCACCGAGACCATGGCCACCGGTCTCAGGATGTGCCCATGGTATATCTC
CTTCTTATCTCGATCCTCTACGCCGGACGCATCGTGGCCGGCATCACCGGCGCCACAGGTGCGGTTGCTG
GCGCCTATATCGCCGACATCACCGATGGGGAAGATCGGGCTCGCCACTTCGGGCTCATGAGCGCTTGTTT
CGGCGTGGGTATGGTGGCAGGCCCCGTGGCCGGGGGACTGTTGGGCGCCATCTCCTTGCATGCACCATTC
CTTGCGGCGGCGGTGCTCAACGGCCTCAACCTACTACTGGGCTGCTTCCTAATGCAGGAGTCGCATAAGG
GAGAGCGTCGAGATCCCGGACACCATCGAATGGCGCAAAACCTTTCGCGGTATGGCATGATAGCGCCCGG
AAGAGAGTCAATTCAGGGTGGTGAATGTGAAACCAGTAACGTTATACGATGTCGCAGAGTATGCCGGTGT
CTCTTATCAGACCGTTTCCCGCGTGGTGAACCAGGCCAGCCACGTTTCTGCGAAAACGCGGGAAAAAGTG
GAAGCGGCGATGGCGGAGCTGAATTACATTCCCAACCGCGTGGCACAACAACTGGCGGGCAAACAGTCGT
TGCTGATTGGCGTTGCCACCTCCAGTCTGGCCCTGCACGCGCCGTCGCAAATTGTCGCGGCGATTAAATC
TCGCGCCGATCAACTGGGTGCCAGCGTGGTGGTGTCGATGGTAGAACGAAGCGGCGTCGAAGCCTGTAAA
GCGGCGGTGCACAATCTTCTCGCGCAACGCGTCAGTGGGCTGATCATTAACTATCCGCTGGATGACCAGG
ATGCCATTGCTGTGGAAGCTGCCTGCACTAATGTTCCGGCGTTATTTCTTGATGTCTCTGACCAGACACC
CATCAACAGTATTATTTTCTCCCATGAAGACGGTACGCGACTGGGCGTGGAGCATCTGGTCGCATTGGGT
CACCAGCAAATCGCGCTGTTAGCGGGCCCATTAAGTTCTGTCTCGGCGCGTCTGCGTCTGGCTGGCTGGC
ATAAATATCTCACTCGCAATCAAATTCAGCCGATAGCGGAACGGGAAGGCGACTGGAGTGCCATGTCCGG
TTTTCAACAAACCATGCAAATGCTGAATGAGGGCATCGTTCCCACTGCGATGCTGGTTGCCAACGATCAG
ATGGCGCTGGGCGCAATGCGCGCCATTACCGAGTCCGGGCTGCGCGTTGGTGCGGATATCTCGGTAGTGG
GATACGACGATACCGAAGACAGCTCATGTTATATCCCGCCGTTAACCACCATCAAACAGGATTTTCGCCT
GCTGGGGCAAACCAGCGTGGACCGCTTGCTGCAACTCTCTCAGGGCCAGGCGGTGAAGGGCAATCAGCTG
TTGCCCGTCTCACTGGTGAAAAGAAAAACCACCCTGGCGCCCAATACGCAAACCGCCTCTCCCCGCGCGT
TGGCCGATTCATTAATGCAGCTGGCACGACAGGTTTCCCGACTGGAAAGCGGGCAGTGAGCGCAACGCAA
TTAATGTAAGTTAGCTCACTCATTAGGCACCGGGATCTCGACCGATGCCCTTGAGAGCCTTCAACCCAGT
CAGCTCCTTCCGGTGGGCGCGGGGCATGACTATCGTCGCCGCACTTATGACTGTCTTCTTTATCATGCAA
CTCGTAGGACAGGTGCCGGCAGCGCTCTGGGTCATTTTCGGCGAGGACCGCTTTCGCTGGAGCGCGACGA
TGATCGGCCTGTCGCTTGCGGTATTCGGAATCTTGCACGCCCTCGCTCAAGCCTTCGTCACTGGTCCCGC
CACCAAACGTTTCGGCGAGAAGCAGGCCATTATCGCCGGCATGGCGGCCCCACGGGTGCGCATGATCGTG
CTCCTGTCGTTGAGGACCCGGCTAGGCTGGCGGGGTTGCCTTACTGGTTAGCAGAATGAATCACCGATAC
GCGAGCGAACGTGAAGCGACTGCTGCTGCAAAACGTCTGCGACCTGAGCAACAACATGAATGGTCTTCGG
TTTCCGTGTTTCGTAAAGTCTGGAAACGCGGAAGTCAGCGCCCTGCACCATTATGTTCCGGATCTGCATC
GCAGGATGCTGCTGGCTACCCTGTGGAACACCTACATCTGTATTAACGAAGCGCTGGCATTGACCCTGAG
TGATTTTTCTCTGGTCCCGCCGCATCCATACCGCCAGTTGTTTACCCTCACAACGTTCCAGTAACCGGGC
ATGTTCATCATCAGTAACCCGTATCGTGAGCATCCTCTCTCGTTTCATCGGTATCATTACCCCCATGAAC
AGAAATCCCCCTTACACGGAGGCATCA
Features (pLannotate 1.2.2; 15 found; start..end, strand, type, name):
      1..192     +  CDS            rop: Rop protein, which maintains plasmids at low copy number; rop
    294..433     +  misc_feature   bom: basis of mobility region from pBR322
    619..1207    -  rep_origin     ori: high-copy-number ColE1/pMB1/pBR322/pUC origin of replication
   1329..2144    +  CDS            KanR: aminoglycoside phosphotransferase; aph(3')-Ia; confers resistance to kanamycin in bacteria or G418 (Geneticin®) in eukaryotes
   2153..2210    -  promoter       AmpR promoter (fragment): bla
   2263..2691    -  rep_origin     f1 ori (sequence partly withheld): f1 bacteriophage origin of replication; arrow indicates direction of (+) strand synthesis
   2749..2776    -  terminator     T7Te terminator: phage T7 early transcription terminator
   2792..2863    -  terminator     rrnB T1 terminator: transcription terminator T1 from the E. coli rrnB gene
   2884..3597    -  CDS            superfolder GFP: GFP variant that folds robustly even when fused to poorly folded proteins (Pédelacq et al., 2006)
   3683..3962    +  CDS            TcR (fragment): tetracycline efflux protein; tet; confers resistance to tetracycline
   3970..4047    +  promoter       lacI promoter: lacI
   4048..5130    +  CDS            lacI: lac repressor; lacI; The lac repressor binds to the lac operator to inhibit transcription in E. coli. This inhibition can be relieved by adding lactose or isopropyl-β-D-thiogalactopyranoside (IPTG).
   5143..5164    +  protein_bind   CAP binding site: CAP binding activates transcription in the presence of cAMP. E. coli catabolite activator protein
   5179..5470    +  CDS            TcR (fragment): tetracycline efflux protein; tet; confers resistance to tetracycline
   5542..5922    -  CDS            YPB1_ECOLX: Protein predicted: Swiss-Prot protein existence level 4. From Escherichia coli.
