[The description below was written by a language model from this plasmid's Addgene catalogue record and pLannotate feature annotations shown in this document.]
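Description:
pNP555 is an empty bacterial expression backbone built on pNP330 with a ColE1 origin, developed for work on bridge RNA-guided recombination. The 5.9 kb plasmid is selected with kanamycin through an aph(3')-Ia (KanR) gene. The ColE1/pMB1-type origin is accompanied by the rop gene and the pBR322 bom region; Rop limits plasmid copy number, which fits the low-copy designation in the catalogue entry. An f1 phage origin is also present, along with remnants of the pBR322 lineage, including two tetracycline-resistance gene fragments and a predicted E. coli open reading frame, none of which are expected to be functional selection markers.

The working part of the vector is a BsaI Golden Gate landing pad positioned relative to a superfolder GFP coding sequence, which is followed by the rrnB T1 and T7Te transcription terminators. The "sfGFP-ON" designation implies a gain-of-fluorescence reporter, and the stated purpose is to receive RE-LE elements, presumably the right-end and left-end sequences of the mobile element, with the bridge RNA expressed in cis from the same plasmid. The BsaI sites themselves are not annotated in the feature table, and no promoter driving sfGFP is identified, so the record does not define exactly how the ON state is produced. A lacI gene with its own promoter and a CAP binding site are annotated, suggesting lac-based regulatory components carried by the backbone, though no lac operator or inducible promoter is listed. No insert is present; users are expected to clone their own sequences into the landing pad to build fluorescent recombination reporters in E. coli.
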