Addgene plasmid #222722: pNP555
Purpose: (Empty Backbone) sfGFP-ON BsaI Golden Gate Landing Pad Backbone for RE-LE (bRNA in cis expression)
Depositing lab: Patrick Hsu. Depositing organization: Arc Institute. Publication: Bridge RNAs direct programmable recombination of target and donor DNA. Durrant MG, Perry NT, Pai JJ, Jangid AR, Athukoralage JS, Hiraizumi M, McSpedon JP, Pawluk A, Nishimasu H, Konermann S, Hsu PD. Nature. 2024 Jun;630(8018):984-993. doi: 10.1038/s41586-024-07552-4. Epub 2024 Jun 26. PubMed 38926615.
Backbone
  Vector backbone: pNP330 - ColE1 Ori
  Vector type: Bacterial Expression
  Tag / fusion protein: sfGFP (C terminal on backbone)
Growth in bacteria
  Bacterial resistance: Kanamycin, 50 μg/mL
  Growth temperature: 37°C
  Growth strain: NEB Stable
  Copy number: Low Copy
Gene/Insert
  Gene/Insert name: None
  Tag / fusion protein: sfGFP (C terminal on backbone)
Terms and licenses: Academic/Nonprofit Terms; Industry Terms: Not Available to Industry
Depositor comments: Please visit https://doi.org/10.1101/2024.01.24.577089 for bioRxiv preprint.
How to cite: pNP555 was a gift from Patrick Hsu (Addgene plasmid # 222722 ; http://n2t.net/addgene:222722 ; RRID:Addgene_222722)
